>Addgene plasmid #66285 | FPR3-Tango | addgene full sequence | sequence record 263503 | Addgene NGS Result
GACGGATCGGGAGATCTCCCGATCCCCTATGGTGCACTCTCAGTACAATCTGCTCTGATGCCGCATAGTT
AAGCCAGTATCTGCTCCCTGCTTGTGTGTTGGAGGTCGCTGAGTAGTGCGCGAGCAAAATTTAAGCTACA
ACAAGGCAAGGCTTGACCGACAATTGCATGAAGAATCTGCTTAGGGTTAGGCGTTTTGCGCTGCTTCGCG
ATGTACGGGCCAGATATACGCGTTGACATTGATTATTGACTAGTTATTAATAGTAATCAATTACGGGGTC
ATTAGTTCATAGCCCATATATGGAGTTCCGCGTTACATAACTTACGGTAAATGGCCCGCCTGGCTGACCG
CCCAACGACCCCCGCCCATTGACGTCAATAATGACGTATGTTCCCATAGTAACGCCAATAGGGACTTTCC
ATTGACGTCAATGGGTGGAGTATTTACGGTAAACTGCCCACTTGGCAGTACATCAAGTGTATCATATGCC
AAGTACGCCCCCTATTGACGTCAATGACGGTAAATGGCCCGCCTGGCATTATGCCCAGTACATGACCTTA
TGGGACTTTCCTACTTGGCAGTACATCTACGTATTAGTCATCGCTATTACCATGGTGATGCGGTTTTGGC
AGTACATCAATGGGCGTGGATAGCGGTTTGACTCACGGGGATTTCCAAGTCTCCACCCCATTGACGTCAA
TGGGAGTTTGTTTTGGCACCAAAATCAACGGGACTTTCCAAAATGTCGTAACAACTCCGCCCCATTGACG
CAAATGGGCGGTAGGCGTGTACGGTGGGAGGTCTATATAAGCAGAGCTCTCTGGCTAACTAGAGAACCCA
CTGCTTACTGGCTTATCGAAATTAATACGACTCACTATAGGGAGACCCAAGCTGGCTAGCGTTTAAACTT
AAGCTTGGTACCGAGCTCGGATCCACTAGTCCAGTGTGGTGGAATTCTGCAGATATCCAGCACAGTGGCG
GCCGCGCCACCATGAAGACGATCATCGCCCTGAGCTACATCTTCTGCCTGGTATTCGCCGACTACAAGGA
CGATGATGACGCCAGCATCGATATGGAGACCAACTTTTCAATACCCTTGAATGAGACAGAGGAGGTCCTG
CCTGAACCCGCGGGCCACACTGTGCTTTGGATTTTTTCACTTCTCGTCCACGGTGTGACTTTCGTGTTCG
GTGTCCTTGGCAACGGCCTCGTGATCTGGGTTGCAGGCTTCAGAATGACAAGGACAGTGAATACCATTTG
TTACTTGAATTTGGCCCTGGCAGATTTTAGTTTCTCTGCGATTCTGCCATTTCGCATGGTGTCTGTAGCA
ATGCGCGAGAAGTGGCCATTTGGCTCATTCCTGTGTAAGCTTGTGCATGTCATGATTGATATTAATCTTT
TCGTGAGCGTGTATCTGATTACGATAATCGCACTCGACCGATGTATCTGTGTGCTCCACCCCGCCTGGGC
CCAAAATCATAGGACCATGTCTCTCGCCAAACGCGTTATGACTGGTCTTTGGATCTTTACCATTGTATTG
ACTCTGCCCAATTTTATATTCTGGACCACCATCTCTACCACGAATGGGGATACATACTGTATTTTTAATT
TCGCCTTCTGGGGCGATACAGCCGTGGAAAGACTTAACGTGTTCATCACCATGGCCAAAGTGTTTCTGAT
TCTCCACTTTATCATCGGCTTTTCCGTGCCCATGTCCATCATCACAGTGTGCTATGGCATCATCGCTGCC
AAGATTCACAGAAATCATATGATCAAATCAAGTAGGCCCCTCCGAGTCTTCGCGGCCGTCGTGGCTAGCT
TTTTTATATGTTGGTTCCCCTATGAACTGATAGGTATCCTGATGGCAGTGTGGCTGAAGGAGATGCTCCT
GAACGGTAAGTATAAGATCATCCTTGTGCTGATCAATCCTACATCCAGCCTGGCCTTTTTCAACAGTTGT
CTCAACCCCATCCTCTACGTGTTCATGGGGCGCAACTTCCAGGAGCGCCTGATTCGGTCCCTCCCTACCT
CATTGGAGCGCGCCCTCACTGAAGTCCCCGATTCTGCCCAAACAAGTAACACGGACACCACATCTGCCAG
TCCTCCAGAGGAAACCGAACTGCAGGCTATGATCGATACCGGTGGACGCACCCCACCCAGCCTGGGTCCC
CAAGATGAGTCCTGCACCACCGCCAGCTCCTCCCTGGCCAAGGACACTTCATCGACCGGTGAGAACCTGT
ACTTCCAGCTAAGATTAGATAAAAGTAAAGTGATTAACAGCGCATTAGAGCTGCTTAATGAGGTCGGAAT
CGAAGGTTTAACAACCCGTAAACTCGCCCAGAAGCTAGGTGTAGAGCAGCCTACATTGTATTGGCATGTA
AAAAATAAGCGGGCTTTGCTCGACGCCTTAGCCATTGAGATGTTAGATAGGCACCATACTCACTTTTGCC
CTTTAGAAGGGGAAAGCTGGCAAGATTTTTTACGTAATAACGCTAAAAGTTTTAGATGTGCTTTACTAAG
TCATCGCGATGGAGCAAAAGTACATTTAGGTACACGGCCTACAGAAAAACAGTATGAAACTCTCGAAAAT
CAATTAGCCTTTTTATGCCAACAAGGTTTTTCACTAGAGAATGCATTATATGCACTCAGCGCTGTGGGGC
ATTTTACTTTAGGTTGCGTATTGGAAGATCAAGAGCATCAAGTCGCTAAAGAAGAAAGGGAAACACCTAC
TACTGATAGTATGCCGCCATTATTACGACAAGCTATCGAATTATTTGATCACCAAGGTGCAGAGCCAGCC
TTCTTATTCGGCCTTGAATTGATCATATGCGGATTAGAAAAACAACTTAAATGTGAAAGTGGGTCCGCGT
ACAGCCGCGCGCGTACGAAAAACAATTACGGGTCTACCATCGAGGGCCTGCTCGATCTCCCGGACGACGA
CGCCCCCGAAGAGGCGGGGCTGGCGGCTCCGCGCCTGTCCTTTCTCCCCGCGGGACACACGCGCAGACTG
TCGACGGCCCCCCCGACCGATGTCAGCCTGGGGGACGAGCTCCACTTAGACGGCGAGGACGTGGCGATGG
CGCATGCCGACGCGCTAGACGATTTCGATCTGGACATGTTGGGGGACGGGGATTCCCCGGGTCCGGGATT
TACCCCCCACGACTCCGCCCCCTACGGCGCTCTGGATATGGCCGACTTCGAGTTTGAGCAGATGTTTACC
GATGCCCTTGGAATTGACGAGTACGGTGGGTAGTCTAGAGGGCCCGTTTAAACCCGCTGATCAGCCTCGA
CTGTGCCTTCTAGTTGCCAGCCATCTGTTGTTTGCCCCTCCCCCGTGCCTTCCTTGACCCTGGAAGGTGC
CACTCCCACTGTCCTTTCCTAATAAAATGAGGAAATTGCATCGCATTGTCTGAGTAGGTGTCATTCTATT
CTGGGGGGTGGGGTGGGGCAGGACAGCAAGGGGGAGGATTGGGAAGACAATAGCAGGCATGCTGGGGATG
CGGTGGGCTCTATGGCTTCTGAGGCGGAAAGAACCAGCTGGGGCTCTAGGGGGTATCCCC
[124 nt withheld, positions 3561-3684]
C
[91 nt withheld, positions 3686-3776]
A
[49 nt withheld, positions 3778-3826]
CCTTTGACGTTGGAGTCCACGTTCTTT
[37 nt withheld, positions 3854-3890]
ACCCTATCTCGGTCTATTCTTTTGATTTATAAGGGATTTTGCCGATTTCGGCCTATTGGTTAAAAAATGA
GCTGATTTAACAAAAATTTAACGCGAATTAATTCTGTGGAATGTGTGTCAGTTAGGGTGTGGAAAGTCCC
CAGGCTCCCCAGCAGGCAGAAGTATGCAAAGCATGCATCTCAATTAGTCAGCAACCAGGTGTGGAAAGTC
CCCAGGCTCCCCAGCAGGCAGAAGTATGCAAAGCATGCATCTCAATTAGTCAGCAACCATAGTCCCGCCC
CTAACTCCGCCCATCCCGCCCCTAACTCCGCCCAGTTCCGCCCATTCTCCGCCCCATGGCTGACTAATTT
TTTTTATTTATGCAGAGGCCGAGGCCGCCTCTGCCTCTGAGCTATTCCAGAAGTAGTGAGGAGGCTTTTT
TGGAGGCCTAGGCTTTTGCAAAAAGCTCCCGGGAGCTTGTATATCCATTTTCGGATCTGATCAAGAGACA
GGATGAGGATCGTTTCGCATGATTGAACAAGATGGATTGCACGCAGGTTCTCCGGCCGCTTGGGTGGAGA
GGCTATTCGGCTATGACTGGGCACAACAGACAATCGGCTGCTCTGATGCCGCCGTGTTCCGGCTGTCAGC
GCAGGGGCGCCCGGTTCTTTTTGTCAAGACCGACCTGTCCGGTGCCCTGAATGAACTGCAGGACGAGGCA
GCGCGGCTATCGTGGCTGGCCACGACGGGCGTTCCTTGCGCAGCTGTGCTCGACGTTGTCACTGAAGCGG
GAAGGGACTGGCTGCTATTGGGCGAAGTGCCGGGGCAGGATCTCCTGTCATCTCACCTTGCTCCTGCCGA
GAAAGTATCCATCATGGCTGATGCAATGCGGCGGCTGCATACGCTTGATCCGGCTACCTGCCCATTCGAC
CACCAAGCGAAACATCGCATCGAGCGAGCACGTACTCGGATGGAAGCCGGTCTTGTCGATCAGGATGATC
TGGACGAAGAGCATCAGGGGCTCGCGCCAGCCGAACTGTTCGCCAGGCTCAAGGCGCGCATGCCCGACGG
CGAGGATCTCGTCGTGACCCATGGCGATGCCTGCTTGCCGAATATCATGGTGGAAAATGGCCGCTTTTCT
GGATTCATCGACTGTGGCCGGCTGGGTGTGGCGGACCGCTATCAGGACATAGCGTTGGCTACCCGTGATA
TTGCTGAAGAGCTTGGCGGCGAATGGGCTGACCGCTTCCTCGTGCTTTACGGTATCGCCGCTCCCGATTC
GCAGCGCATCGCCTTCTATCGCCTTCTTGACGAGTTCTTCTGAGCGGGACTCTGGGGTTCGAAATGACCG
ACCAAGCGACGCCCAACCTGCCATCACGAGATTTCGATTCCACCGCCGCCTTCTATGAAAGGTTGGGCTT
CGGAATCGTTTTCCGGGACGCCGGCTGGATGATCCTCCAGCGCGGGGATCTCATGCTGGAGTTCTTCGCC
CACCCCAACTTGTTTATTGCAGCTTATAATGGTTACAAATAAAGCAATAGCATCACAAATTTCACAAATA
AAGCATTTTTTTCACTGCATTCTAGTTGTGGTTTGTCCAAACTCATCAATGTATCTTATCATGTCTGTAT
ACCGTCGACCTCTAGCTAGAGCTTGGCGTAATCATGGTCATAGCTGTTTCCTGTGTGAAATTGTTATCCG
CTCACAATTCCACACAACATACGAGCCGGAAGCATAAAGTGTAAAGCCTGGGGTGCCTAATGAGTGAGCT
AACTCACATTAATTGCGTTGCGCTCACTGCCCGCTTTCCAGTCGGGAAACCTGTCGTGCCAGCTGCATTA
ATGAATCGGCCAACGCGCGGGGAGAGGCGGTTTGCGTATTGGGCGCTCTTCCGCTTCCTCGCTCACTGAC
TCGCTGCGCTCGGTCGTTCGGCTGCGGCGAGCGGTATCAGCTCACTCAAAGGCGGTAATACGGTTATCCA
CAGAATCAGGGGATAACGCAGGAAAGAACATGTGAGCAAAAGGCCAGCAAAAGGCCAGGAACCGTAAAAA
GGCCGCGTTGCTGGCGTTTTTCCATAGGCTCCGCCCCCCTGACGAGCATCACAAAAATCGACGCTCAAGT
CAGAGGTGGCGAAACCCGACAGGACTATAAAGATACCAGGCGTTTCCCCCTGGAAGCTCCCTCGTGCGCT
CTCCTGTTCCGACCCTGCCGCTTACCGGATACCTGTCCGCCTTTCTCCCTTCGGGAAGCGTGGCGCTTTC
TCATAGCTCACGCTGTAGGTATCTCAGTTCGGTGTAGGTCGTTCGCTCCAAGCTGGGCTGTGTGCACGAA
CCCCCCGTTCAGCCCGACCGCTGCGCCTTATCCGGTAACTATCGTCTTGAGTCCAACCCGGTAAGACACG
ACTTATCGCCACTGGCAGCAGCCACTGGTAACAGGATTAGCAGAGCGAGGTATGTAGGCGGTGCTACAGA
GTTCTTGAAGTGGTGGCCTAACTACGGCTACACTAGAAGAACAGTATTTGGTATCTGCGCTCTGCTGAAG
CCAGTTACCTTCGGAAAAAGAGTTGGTAGCTCTTGATCCGGCAAACAAACCACCGCTGGTAGCGGTGGTT
TTTTTGTTTGCAAGCAGCAGATTACGCGCAGAAAAAAAGGATCTCAAGAAGATCCTTTGATCTTTTCTAC
GGGGTCTGACGCTCAGTGGAACGAAAACTCACGTTAAGGGATTTTGGTCATGAGATTATCAAAAAGGATC
TTCACCTAGATCCTTTTAAATTAAAAATGAAGTTTTAAATCAATCTAAAGTATATATGAGTAAACTTGGT
CTGACAGTTACCAATGCTTAATCAGTGAGGCACCTATCTCAGCGATCTGTCTATTTCGTTCATCCATAGT
TGCCTGACTCCCCGTCGTGTAGATAACTACGATACGGGAGGGCTTACCATCTGGCCCCAGTGCTGCAATG
ATACCGCGAGACCCACGCTCACCGGCTCCAGATTTATCAGCAATAAACCAGCCAGCCGGAAGGGCCGAGC
GCAGAAGTGGTCCTGCAACTTTATCCGCCTCCATCCAGTCTATTAATTGTTGCCGGGAAGCTAGAGTAAG
TAGTTCGCCAGTTAATAGTTTGCGCAACGTTGTTGCCATTGCTACAGGCATCGTGGTGTCACGCTCGTCG
TTTGGTATGGCTTCATTCAGCTCCGGTTCCCAACGATCAAGGCGAGTTACATGATCCCCCATGTTGTGCA
AAAAAGCGGTTAGCTCCTTCGGTCCTCCGATCGTTGTCAGAAGTAAGTTGGCCGCAGTGTTATCACTCAT
GGTTATGGCAGCACTGCATAATTCTCTTACTGTCATGCCATCCGTAAGATGCTTTTCTGTGACTGGTGAG
TACTCAACCAAGTCATTCTGAGAATAGTGTATGCGGCGACCGAGTTGCTCTTGCCCGGCGTCAATACGGG
ATAATACCGCGCCACATAGCAGAACTTTAAAAGTGCTCATCATTGGAAAACGTTCTTCGGGGCGAAAACT
CTCAAGGATCTTACCGCTGTTGAGATCCAGTTCGATGTAACCCACTCGTGCACCCAACTGATCTTCAGCA
TCTTTTACTTTCACCAGCGTTTCTGGGTGAGCAAAAACAGGAAGGCAAAATGCCGCAAAAAAGGGAATAA
GGGCGACACGGAAATGTTGAATACTCATACTCTTCCTTTTTCAATATTATTGAAGCATTTATCAGGGTTA
TTGTCTCATGAGCGGATACATATTTGAATGTATTTAGAAAAATAAACAAATAGGGGTTCCGCGCACATTT
CCCCGAAAAGTGCCACCTGACGTC
Features (pLannotate 1.2.2; 23 found; start..end, strand, type, name):
     28..80      -  misc_feature   bom (fragment): basis of mobility region from pBR322
    235..614     +  enhancer       CMV enhancer: human cytomegalovirus immediate early enhancer
    615..818     +  promoter       CMV promoter: human cytomegalovirus (CMV) immediate early promoter
    814..847     +  LTR            5' LTR (truncated) (fragment): truncated 5' long terminal repeat (LTR) from HIV-1
    863..881     +  promoter       T7 promoter: promoter for bacteriophage T7 RNA polymerase
   1040..1060    +  CDS            3xFLAG (fragment): three tandem FLAG® epitope tags
   1073..2131    +  CDS            FPR3: FPR3_HUMAN - Also known as FPRH1, FPRL2. Experimental evidence at transcript level: Swiss-Prot protein existence level 2. Low affinity receptor for N-formyl-methionyl peptides, which are powerful neutrophils chemotactic factors. Binding of FMLP to the receptor causes activation of neutrophils. This response is mediated via a G-protein that activates a phosphatidylinositol-calcium second messenger system. From Homo sapiens (Human).
   2252..2865    +  CDS            TetR (fragment): tetracycline repressor TetR; tetR from transposon Tn10; TetR binds to the tetracycline operator tetO to inhibit transcription. This inhibition can be relieved by adding tetracycline or doxycycline.
   3017..3250    +  CDS            VP16 AD: transcriptional activation domain of herpes simplex virus protein VP16 (Triezenberg et al., 1988; Cousens et al., 1989); UL48
   3291..3515    +  polyA_signal   bGH poly(A) signal: bovine growth hormone polyadenylation signal
   3519..3540    +  promoter       SV40 promoter (fragment): SV40 enhancer and early promoter
   3561..3989    +  rep_origin     f1 ori (sequence partly withheld): f1 bacteriophage origin of replication; arrow indicates direction of (+) strand synthesis
   4003..4332    +  promoter       SV40 promoter: SV40 enhancer and early promoter
   4399..5190    +  CDS            neo: KKA2_KLEPN - Also known as kan, nptII. Experimental evidence at protein level: Swiss-Prot protein existence level 1. Resistance to kanamycin, neomycin, paromomycin, ribostamycin, butirosin and gentamicin B. From Klebsiella pneumoniae.
   5214..5372    +  CDS            ble (fragment): BLE_KLEPN - Experimental evidence at protein level: Swiss-Prot protein existence level 1. Binding protein with a strong affinity to the bleomycin family of antibiotics. Binds to CL990; an antimitotic-antibiotic compound. From Klebsiella pneumoniae.
   5367..5488    +  polyA_signal   SV40 poly(A) signal: SV40 polyadenylation signal
   5561..5577    -  protein_bind   lac operator: The lac repressor binds to the lac operator to inhibit transcription in E. coli. This inhibition can be relieved by adding lactose or isopropyl-β-D-thiogalactopyranoside (IPTG). lac repressor encoded by lacI
   5585..5615    -  promoter       lac promoter: promoter for the E. coli lac operon
   5630..5651    -  protein_bind   CAP binding site: CAP binding activates transcription in the presence of cAMP. E. coli catabolite activator protein
   5664..5756    -  CDS            lacI (fragment): lac repressor; lacI; The lac repressor binds to the lac operator to inhibit transcription in E. coli. This inhibition can be relieved by adding lactose or isopropyl-β-D-thiogalactopyranoside (IPTG).
   5939..6527    -  rep_origin     ori: high-copy-number ColE1/pMB1/pBR322/pUC origin of replication
   6698..7558    -  CDS            AmpR: β-lactamase; bla; confers resistance to ampicillin, carbenicillin, and related antibiotics
   7559..7663    -  promoter       AmpR promoter: bla
