[The description below was written by a language model from this plasmid's Addgene catalogue record and pLannotate feature annotations shown in this document.]
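Description:
FPR3-Tango is a mammalian expression plasmid from the PRESTO-Tango GPCR collection, built on an "empty Tango" backbone that the depositor notes derives from pcDNA3.1(+). It is propagated in E. coli as a high-copy plasmid through a ColE1/pUC-type origin with ampicillin resistance (AmpR under its bla promoter). It also carries an f1 origin and an SV40 promoter–neo–SV40 poly(A) cassette that allows G418 selection in mammalian cells. The sequenced record is 7,694 nt, consistent with the stated backbone plus a 1,059 bp insert.

The payload is a single open reading frame driven by the CMV immediate-early enhancer/promoter and terminated by the bGH polyadenylation signal. A backbone-encoded N-terminal FLAG epitope precedes the human FPR3 coding sequence, which encodes a formyl peptide receptor family member annotated as a low-affinity receptor for N-formyl-methionyl peptides. Downstream of the receptor lie TetR and VP16 activation domain sequences, which together make up the tTA transcriptional activator. A short unannotated stretch separates FPR3 from TetR; the record does not describe its contents. A T7 promoter sits upstream of the reading frame. The small HIV-1 LTR, ble, lacI and bom fragments called by the annotation tool are most likely backbone remnants or spurious matches.

According to the stated purpose, the construct is used for parallel receptorome screening. Arrestin translocation to the activated receptor leads to transcriptional activation, so ligand activity at FPR3 is read out as tTA-dependent transcription independently of G protein coupling. The reporter and arrestin components are not on this plasmid. The depositor cautions that the site downstream of tTA may be XbaI rather than XhoI. The plasmid was made under the NIH Illuminating the Druggable Genome program for understudied drug-target families.
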