Addgene plasmid #66285: FPR3-Tango
Purpose: Expression of G protein-coupled receptors for PRESTO-Tango: parallel receptorome expression and screening via transcriptional output, with transcriptional activation following arrestin translocation
Depositing lab: Bryan Roth. Depositing organization: University of North Carolina at Chapel Hill. Publication: PRESTO-Tango as an open-source resource for interrogation of the druggable human GPCRome. Kroeze WK, Sassano MF, Huang XP, Lansu K, McCorvy JD, Giguere PM, Sciaky N, Roth BL. Nat Struct Mol Biol. 2015 May;22(5):362-9. doi: 10.1038/nsmb.3014. Epub 2015 Apr 20. PubMed 25895059.
Backbone
  Vector backbone: empty Tango
  Backbone size w/o insert (bp): 6632
  Vector type: Mammalian Expression
  Selectable markers: Neomycin (select with G418)
Growth in bacteria
  Bacterial resistance: Ampicillin, 100 μg/mL
  Growth temperature: 37°C
  Growth strain: DH5alpha
  Copy number: High Copy
Gene/Insert
  Gene/Insert name: FPR3
  Species: H. sapiens (human)
  Insert size (bp): 1059
  Entrez Gene: FPR3 (a.k.a. FML2_HUMAN, FMLP-R-II, FMLPY, FPRH1, FPRH2, FPRL2, RMLP-R-I)
  Promoter: CMV
  Tag / fusion protein: FLAG (N terminal on backbone)
  Cloning method: Restriction Enzyme; 5′ cloning site NotI (not destroyed); 3′ cloning site XhoI (unknown if destroyed)
  Sequencing primers: 5′ CMV-F; 3′ Tet-R
Terms and licenses: Academic/Nonprofit Terms; Industry Terms: Not Available to Industry
Depositor comments: Please note: Most of the PRESTO-Tango vectors do not contain the XhoI cut site downstream of the tTA sequence and instead carry an XbaI site. If you need to perform an XhoI digest we recommend sequencing with a forward primer at the C-terminus of tTA to determine which of the two sites is present. Suggested primer: 5-gagctccacttagacggcgagg-3. Original backbone was pcDNA3.1(+). These plasmids were generated as part of the Illuminating the Druggable Genome (IDG) program sponsored by the NIH Common Fund. The goal of this program is to identify, gather, and distribute information and resources for proteins that currently are not well-studied yet belong to commonly drug-targeted protein families: protein kinases, non-olfactory G-protein coupled receptors (GPCRs), and ion channels. The IDG program is designed to develop fundamental research tools for understudied proteins, elucidate their function, and disseminate the IDG-related resources and data to the greater scientific community.
How to cite: FPR3-Tango was a gift from Bryan Roth (Addgene plasmid # 66285 ; http://n2t.net/addgene:66285 ; RRID:Addgene_66285)
