>Addgene plasmid #66285 | FPR3-Tango | depositor partial sequence | sequence record 113183 | empty Tango
GACGGATCGGGAGATCTCCCGATCCCCTATGGTGCACTCTCAGTACAATCTGCTCTGATGCCGCATAGTT
AAGCCAGTATCTGCTCCCTGCTTGTGTGTTGGAGGTCGCTGAGTAGTGCGCGAGCAAAATTTAAGCTACA
ACAAGGCAAGGCTTGACCGACAATTGCATGAAGAATCTGCTTAGGGTTAGGCGTTTTGCGCTGCTTCGCG
ATGTACGGGCCAGATATACGCGTTGACATTGATTATTGACTAGTTATTAATAGTAATCAATTACGGGGTC
ATTAGTTCATAGCCCATATATGGAGTTCCGCGTTACATAACTTACGGTAAATGGCCCGCCTGGCTGACCG
CCCAACGACCCCCGCCCATTGACGTCAATAATGACGTATGTTCCCATAGTAACGCCAATAGGGACTTTCC
ATTGACGTCAATGGGTGGAGTATTTACGGTAAACTGCCCACTTGGCAGTACATCAAGTGTATCATATGCC
AAGTACGCCCCCTATTGACGTCAATGACGGTAAATGGCCCGCCTGGCATTATGCCCAGTACATGACCTTA
TGGGACTTTCCTACTTGGCAGTACATCTACGTATTAGTCATCGCTATTACCATGGTGATGCGGTTTTGGC
AGTACATCAATGGGCGTGGATAGCGGTTTGACTCACGGGGATTTCCAAGTCTCCACCCCATTGACGTCAA
TGGGAGTTTGTTTTGGCACCAAAATCAACGGGACTTTCCAAAATGTCGTAACAACTCCGCCCCATTGACG
CAAATGGGCGGTAGGCGTGTACGGTGGGAGGTCTATATAAGCAGAGCTCTCTGGCTAACTAGAGAACCCA
CTGCTTACTGGCTTATCGAAATTAATACGACTCACTATAGGGAGACCCAAGCTGGCTAGCGTTTAAACTT
AAGCTTGGTACCGAGCTCGGATCCACTAGTCCAGTGTGGTGGAATTCTGCAGATATCCAGCACAGTGGCG
GCCGCGCCACCATGAAGACGATCATCGCCCTGAGCTACATCTTCTGCCTGGTATTCGCCGACTACAAGGA
CGATGATGACGCCAGCATCGATACCGGTGGACGCACCCCACCCAGCCTGGGTCCCCAAGATGAGTCCTGC
ACCACCGCCAGCTCCTCCCTGGCCAAGGACACTTCATCGACCGGTGAGAACCTGTACTTCCAGCTAAGAT
TAGATAAAAGTAAAGTGATTAACAGCGCATTAGAGCTGCTTAATGAGGTCGGAATCGAAGGTTTAACAAC
CCGTAAACTCGCCCAGAAGCTAGGTGTAGAGCAGCCTACATTGTATTGGCATGTAAAAAATAAGCGGGCT
TTGCTCGACGCCTTAGCCATTGAGATGTTAGATAGGCACCATACTCACTTTTGCCCTTTAGAAGGGGAAA
GCTGGCAAGATTTTTTACGTAATAACGCTAAAAGTTTTAGATGTGCTTTACTAAGTCATCGCGATGGAGC
AAAAGTACATTTAGGTACACGGCCTACAGAAAAACAGTATGAAACTCTCGAAAATCAATTAGCCTTTTTA
TGCCAACAAGGTTTTTCACTAGAGAATGCATTATATGCACTCAGCGCTGTGGGGCATTTTACTTTAGGTT
GCGTATTGGAAGATCAAGAGCATCAAGTCGCTAAAGAAGAAAGGGAAACACCTACTACTGATAGTATGCC
GCCATTATTACGACAAGCTATCGAATTATTTGATCACCAAGGTGCAGAGCCAGCCTTCTTATTCGGCCTT
GAATTGATCATATGCGGATTAGAAAAACAACTTAAATGTGAAAGTGGGTCCGCGTACAGCCGCGCGCGTA
CGAAAAACAATTACGGGTCTACCATCGAGGGCCTGCTCGATCTCCCGGACGACGACGCCCCCGAAGAGGC
GGGGCTGGCGGCTCCGCGCCTGTCCTTTCTCCCCGCGGGACACACGCGCAGACTGTCGACGGCCCCCCCG
ACCGATGTCAGCCTGGGGGACGAGCTCCACTTAGACGGCGAGGACGTGGCGATGGCGCATGCCGACGCGC
TAGACGATTTCGATCTGGACATGTTGGGGGACGGGGATTCCCCGGGTCCGGGATTTACCCCCCACGACTC
CGCCCCCTACGGCGCTCTGGATATGGCCGACTTCGAGTTTGAGCAGATGTTTACCGATGCCCTTGGAATT
GACGAGTACGGTGGGTAGCTCGAGTCTAGAGGGCCCGTTTAAACCCGCTGATCAGCCTCGACTGTGCCTT
CTAGTTGCCAGCCATCTGTTGTTTGCCCCTCCCCCGTGCCTTCCTTGACCCTGGAAGGTGCCACTCCCAC
TGTCCTTTCCTAATAAAATGAGGAAATTGCATCGCATTGTCTGAGTAGGTGTCATTCTATTCTGGGGGGT
GGGGTGGGGCAGGACAGCAAGGGGGAGGATTGGGAAGACAATAGCAGGCATGCTGGGGATGCGGTGGGCT
CTATGGCTTCTGAGGCGGAAAGAACCAGCTGGGGCTCTAGGGGGTATCCCC
[124 nt withheld, positions 2502-2625]
C
[91 nt withheld, positions 2627-2717]
A
[49 nt withheld, positions 2719-2767]
CCTTTGACGTTGGAGTCCACGTTCTTT
[37 nt withheld, positions 2795-2831]
ACCCTATCTCGGTCTATTCTTTTGATTTATAAGGGATTTTGCCGATTTCGGCCTATTGGTTAAAAAATGA
GCTGATTTAACAAAAATTTAACGCGAATTAATTCTGTGGAATGTGTGTCAGTTAGGGTGTGGAAAGTCCC
CAGGCTCCCCAGCAGGCAGAAGTATGCAAAGCATGCATCTCAATTAGTCAGCAACCAGGTGTGGAAAGTC
CCCAGGCTCCCCAGCAGGCAGAAGTATGCAAAGCATGCATCTCAATTAGTCAGCAACCATAGTCCCGCCC
CTAACTCCGCCCATCCCGCCCCTAACTCCGCCCAGTTCCGCCCATTCTCCGCCCCATGGCTGACTAATTT
TTTTTATTTATGCAGAGGCCGAGGCCGCCTCTGCCTCTGAGCTATTCCAGAAGTAGTGAGGAGGCTTTTT
TGGAGGCCTAGGCTTTTGCAAAAAGCTCCCGGGAGCTTGTATATCCATTTTCGGATCTGATCAAGAGACA
GGATGAGGATCGTTTCGCATGATTGAACAAGATGGATTGCACGCAGGTTCTCCGGCCGCTTGGGTGGAGA
GGCTATTCGGCTATGACTGGGCACAACAGACAATCGGCTGCTCTGATGCCGCCGTGTTCCGGCTGTCAGC
GCAGGGGCGCCCGGTTCTTTTTGTCAAGACCGACCTGTCCGGTGCCCTGAATGAACTGCAGGACGAGGCA
GCGCGGCTATCGTGGCTGGCCACGACGGGCGTTCCTTGCGCAGCTGTGCTCGACGTTGTCACTGAAGCGG
GAAGGGACTGGCTGCTATTGGGCGAAGTGCCGGGGCAGGATCTCCTGTCATCTCACCTTGCTCCTGCCGA
GAAAGTATCCATCATGGCTGATGCAATGCGGCGGCTGCATACGCTTGATCCGGCTACCTGCCCATTCGAC
CACCAAGCGAAACATCGCATCGAGCGAGCACGTACTCGGATGGAAGCCGGTCTTGTCGATCAGGATGATC
TGGACGAAGAGCATCAGGGGCTCGCGCCAGCCGAACTGTTCGCCAGGCTCAAGGCGCGCATGCCCGACGG
CGAGGATCTCGTCGTGACCCATGGCGATGCCTGCTTGCCGAATATCATGGTGGAAAATGGCCGCTTTTCT
GGATTCATCGACTGTGGCCGGCTGGGTGTGGCGGACCGCTATCAGGACATAGCGTTGGCTACCCGTGATA
TTGCTGAAGAGCTTGGCGGCGAATGGGCTGACCGCTTCCTCGTGCTTTACGGTATCGCCGCTCCCGATTC
GCAGCGCATCGCCTTCTATCGCCTTCTTGACGAGTTCTTCTGAGCGGGACTCTGGGGTTCGAAATGACCG
ACCAAGCGACGCCCAACCTGCCATCACGAGATTTCGATTCCACCGCCGCCTTCTATGAAAGGTTGGGCTT
CGGAATCGTTTTCCGGGACGCCGGCTGGATGATCCTCCAGCGCGGGGATCTCATGCTGGAGTTCTTCGCC
CACCCCAACTTGTTTATTGCAGCTTATAATGGTTACAAATAAAGCAATAGCATCACAAATTTCACAAATA
AAGCATTTTTTTCACTGCATTCTAGTTGTGGTTTGTCCAAACTCATCAATGTATCTTATCATGTCTGTAT
ACCGTCGACCTCTAGCTAGAGCTTGGCGTAATCATGGTCATAGCTGTTTCCTGTGTGAAATTGTTATCCG
CTCACAATTCCACACAACATACGAGCCGGAAGCATAAAGTGTAAAGCCTGGGGTGCCTAATGAGTGAGCT
AACTCACATTAATTGCGTTGCGCTCACTGCCCGCTTTCCAGTCGGGAAACCTGTCGTGCCAGCTGCATTA
ATGAATCGGCCAACGCGCGGGGAGAGGCGGTTTGCGTATTGGGCGCTCTTCCGCTTCCTCGCTCACTGAC
TCGCTGCGCTCGGTCGTTCGGCTGCGGCGAGCGGTATCAGCTCACTCAAAGGCGGTAATACGGTTATCCA
CAGAATCAGGGGATAACGCAGGAAAGAACATGTGAGCAAAAGGCCAGCAAAAGGCCAGGAACCGTAAAAA
GGCCGCGTTGCTGGCGTTTTTCCATAGGCTCCGCCCCCCTGACGAGCATCACAAAAATCGACGCTCAAGT
CAGAGGTGGCGAAACCCGACAGGACTATAAAGATACCAGGCGTTTCCCCCTGGAAGCTCCCTCGTGCGCT
CTCCTGTTCCGACCCTGCCGCTTACCGGATACCTGTCCGCCTTTCTCCCTTCGGGAAGCGTGGCGCTTTC
TCATAGCTCACGCTGTAGGTATCTCAGTTCGGTGTAGGTCGTTCGCTCCAAGCTGGGCTGTGTGCACGAA
CCCCCCGTTCAGCCCGACCGCTGCGCCTTATCCGGTAACTATCGTCTTGAGTCCAACCCGGTAAGACACG
ACTTATCGCCACTGGCAGCAGCCACTGGTAACAGGATTAGCAGAGCGAGGTATGTAGGCGGTGCTACAGA
GTTCTTGAAGTGGTGGCCTAACTACGGCTACACTAGAAGAACAGTATTTGGTATCTGCGCTCTGCTGAAG
CCAGTTACCTTCGGAAAAAGAGTTGGTAGCTCTTGATCCGGCAAACAAACCACCGCTGGTAGCGGTTTTT
TTGTTTGCAAGCAGCAGATTACGCGCAGAAAAAAAGGATCTCAAGAAGATCCTTTGATCTTTTCTACGGG
GTCTGACGCTCAGTGGAACGAAAACTCACGTTAAGGGATTTTGGTCATGAGATTATCAAAAAGGATCTTC
ACCTAGATCCTTTTAAATTAAAAATGAAGTTTTAAATCAATCTAAAGTATATATGAGTAAACTTGGTCTG
ACAGTTACCAATGCTTAATCAGTGAGGCACCTATCTCAGCGATCTGTCTATTTCGTTCATCCATAGTTGC
CTGACTCCCCGTCGTGTAGATAACTACGATACGGGAGGGCTTACCATCTGGCCCCAGTGCTGCAATGATA
CCGCGAGACCCACGCTCACCGGCTCCAGATTTATCAGCAATAAACCAGCCAGCCGGAAGGGCCGAGCGCA
GAAGTGGTCCTGCAACTTTATCCGCCTCCATCCAGTCTATTAATTGTTGCCGGGAAGCTAGAGTAAGTAG
TTCGCCAGTTAATAGTTTGCGCAACGTTGTTGCCATTGCTACAGGCATCGTGGTGTCACGCTCGTCGTTT
GGTATGGCTTCATTCAGCTCCGGTTCCCAACGATCAAGGCGAGTTACATGATCCCCCATGTTGTGCAAAA
AAGCGGTTAGCTCCTTCGGTCCTCCGATCGTTGTCAGAAGTAAGTTGGCCGCAGTGTTATCACTCATGGT
TATGGCAGCACTGCATAATTCTCTTACTGTCATGCCATCCGTAAGATGCTTTTCTGTGACTGGTGAGTAC
TCAACCAAGTCATTCTGAGAATAGTGTATGCGGCGACCGAGTTGCTCTTGCCCGGCGTCAATACGGGATA
ATACCGCGCCACATAGCAGAACTTTAAAAGTGCTCATCATTGGAAAACGTTCTTCGGGGCGAAAACTCTC
AAGGATCTTACCGCTGTTGAGATCCAGTTCGATGTAACCCACTCGTGCACCCAACTGATCTTCAGCATCT
TTTACTTTCACCAGCGTTTCTGGGTGAGCAAAAACAGGAAGGCAAAATGCCGCAAAAAAGGGAATAAGGG
CGACACGGAAATGTTGAATACTCATACTCTTCCTTTTTCAATATTATTGAAGCATTTATCAGGGTTATTG
TCTCATGAGCGGATACATATTTGAATGTATTTAGAAAAATAAACAAATAGGGGTTCCGCGCACATTTCCC
CGAAAAGTGCCACCTGACGTC
