>Addgene plasmid #66285 | FPR3-Tango | depositor partial sequence | sequence record 113184 | FPR3
ATGGAGACCAACTTTTCAATACCCTTGAATGAGACAGAGGAGGTCCTGCCTGAACCCGCGGGCCACACTG
TGCTTTGGATTTTTTCACTTCTCGTCCACGGTGTGACTTTCGTGTTCGGTGTCCTTGGCAACGGCCTCGT
GATCTGGGTTGCAGGCTTCAGAATGACAAGGACAGTGAATACCATTTGTTACTTGAATTTGGCCCTGGCA
GATTTTAGTTTCTCTGCGATTCTGCCATTTCGCATGGTGTCTGTAGCAATGCGCGAGAAGTGGCCATTTG
GCTCATTCCTGTGTAAGCTTGTGCATGTCATGATTGATATTAATCTTTTCGTGAGCGTGTATCTGATTAC
GATAATCGCACTCGACCGATGTATCTGTGTGCTCCACCCCGCCTGGGCCCAAAATCATAGGACCATGTCT
CTCGCCAAACGCGTTATGACTGGTCTTTGGATCTTTACCATTGTATTGACTCTGCCCAATTTTATATTCT
GGACCACCATCTCTACCACGAATGGGGATACATACTGTATTTTTAATTTCGCCTTCTGGGGCGATACAGC
CGTGGAAAGACTTAACGTGTTCATCACCATGGCCAAAGTGTTTCTGATTCTCCACTTTATCATCGGCTTT
TCCGTGCCCATGTCCATCATCACAGTGTGCTATGGCATCATCGCTGCCAAGATTCACAGAAATCATATGA
TCAAATCAAGTAGGCCCCTCCGAGTCTTCGCGGCCGTCGTGGCTAGCTTTTTTATATGTTGGTTCCCCTA
TGAACTGATAGGTATCCTGATGGCAGTGTGGCTGAAGGAGATGCTCCTGAACGGTAAGTATAAGATCATC
CTTGTGCTGATCAATCCTACATCCAGCCTGGCCTTTTTCAACAGTTGTCTCAACCCCATCCTCTACGTGT
TCATGGGGCGCAACTTCCAGGAGCGCCTGATTCGGTCCCTCCCTACCTCATTGGAGCGCGCCCTCACTGA
AGTCCCCGATTCTGCCCAAACAAGTAACACGGACACCACATCTGCCAGTCCTCCAGAGGAAACCGAACTG
CAGGCTATG
