>Addgene plasmid #66285 | FPR3-Tango | addgene partial sequence | sequence record 117362 | CMV-F 5'-CGCAAATGGGCGGTAGGCGTG-3'
TCTCTGGCTAACTAGAGAACCCACTGCTTACTGGCTTATCGAAATTAATACGACTCACTATAGGGAGACC
CAAGCTGGCTAGCGTTTAAACTTAAGCTTGGTACCGAGCTCGGATCCACTAGTCCAGTGTGGTGGAATTC
TGCAGATATCCAGCACAGTGGCGGCCGCGCCACCATGAAGACGATCATCGCCCTGAGCTACATCTTCTGC
CTGGTATTCGCCGACTACAAGGACGATGATGACGCCAGCATCGATATGGAGACCAACTTTTCAATACCCT
TGAATGAGACAGAGGAGGTCCTGCCTGAACCCGCGGGCCACACTGTGCTTTGGATTTTTTCACTTCTCGT
CCACGGTGTGACTTTCGTGTTCGGTGTCCTTGGCAACGGCCTCGTGATCTGGGTTGCAGGCTTCAGAATG
ACAAGGACAGTGAATACCATTTGTTACTTGAATTTGGCCCTGGCAGATTTTAGTTTCTCTGCGATTCTGC
CATTTCGCATGGTGTCTGTAGCAATGCGCGAGAAGTGGCCATTTGGCTCATTCCTGTGTAAGCTTGTGCA
TGTCATGATTGATATTAATCTTTTCGTGAGCGTGTATCTGATTACGATAATCGCACTCGACCGATGTATC
TGTGTGCTCCACCCCGCCTGGGCCCAAAATCATAGGACCATGTCTCTCGCCAAACGCGTTATGACTGGTC
TTTGGATCTTTACCATTGTATTGACTCTGCCCAATTTTATATTCTGGACCACCATCTCTACCACGAATGG
GGATACATACTGTATTTTTAATTTCGCCTTCTGGGGCGATACAGCCGTGGAAAGACTTAACGTGTTCATC
ACCATGGCCAAAGTGTTTCTGATTCTCCACTTTATCATCGGCTTTTCCGTGCCCATGTCCATCATCACAG
TGTGCTATGGCATCATCGCTGCCAAGATTCACAGAAATCATATGATCAAATCAAGTAGGCCCCTCCGAGT
CTTCGCGGCCGTCGTGGCTAGCTTTTTTATATGT
