>Addgene plasmid #66285 | FPR3-Tango | addgene partial sequence | sequence record 118041 | Tet-R 5'-GGCGAGTTTACGGGTTGTTA-3'
CTCTAATGCGCTGTTAATCACTTTACTTTTATCTAATCTTAGCTGGAAGTACAGGTTCTCACCGGTCGAT
GAAGTGTCCTTGGCCAGGGAGGAGCTGGCGGTGGTGCAGGACTCATCTTGGGGACCCAGGCTGGGTGGGG
TGCGTCCACCGGTATCGATCATAGCCTGCAGTTCGGTTTCCTCTGGAGGACTGGCAGATGTGGTGTCCGT
GTTACTTGTTTGGGCAGAATCGGGGACTTCAGTGAGGGCGCGCTCCAATGAGGTAGGGAGGGACCGAATC
AGGCGCTCCTGGAAGTTGCGCCCCATGAACACGTAGAGGATGGGGTTGAGACAACTGTTGAAAAAGGCCA
GGCTGGATGTAGGATTGATCAGCACAAGGATGATCTTATACTTACCGTTCAGGAGCATCTCCTTCAGCCA
CACTGCCATCAGGATACCTATCAGTTCATAGGGGAACCAACATATAAAAAAGCTAGCCACGACGGCCGCG
AAGACTCGGAGGGGCCTACTTGATTTGATCATATGATTTCTGTGAATCTTGGCAGCGATGATGCCATAGC
ACACTGTGATGATGGACATGGGCACGGAAAAGCCGATGATAAAGTGGAGAATCAGAAACACTTTGGCCAT
GGTGATGAACACGTTAAGTCTTTCCACGGCTGTATCGCCCCAGAAGGCGAAATTAAAAATACAGTATGTA
TCCCCATTCGTGGTAGAGATGGTGGTCCAGAATATAAAATTGGGCAGAGTCAATACAATGGTAAAGATCC
AAAGACCAGTCATAACGCGTTTGGCGAGAGACATGGTCCTATGATTTTGGGCCCAGGCGGGGTGGAGCAC
ACAGATACATCGGTCGAGTGCGATTATCGTAATCAGATACACGCTCACGAAAAGATTAATATCAATCATG
ACATGCACAAGCTTACACAGGAATGAGCCAAATGGCCACTTCTCGCGCATTGCTACAGACACCATGCGAA
ATGGCAGAATCGCAGAGAAACTAAAATCTGCCAGGGCC
